Addgene plasmid #175930: pDL188
Purpose: pENTRY for Gateway LR reaction
Depositing lab: Nemo Peeters. Depositing organization: CNRS UMR 2594, INRA UMR 0441, Laboratoire des Interactions Plantes Micro-organismes (LIPM). Publication: An NLR integrated domain toolkit to identify plant pathogen effector targets. Landry D, Mila I, Sabbagh CRR, Zaffuto M, Pouzet C, Tremousaygue D, Dabos P, Deslandes L, Peeters N. Plant J. 2023 Sep;115(5):1443-1457. doi: 10.1111/tpj.16331. Epub 2023 Jul 24. PubMed 37248633.
Backbone
  Vector backbone: pDONOR207
  Vector type: pENTRY clone
Growth in bacteria
  Bacterial resistance: Gentamicin, 10 μg/mL
  Growth temperature: 37°C
  Growth strain: DH5alpha
  Copy number: High Copy
Gene/Insert
  Gene/Insert name: ID#75
  Species: Oryzae sativa
  Cloning method: Gateway Cloning
  Sequencing primers: 5′ n/a
Terms and licenses: Academic/Nonprofit Terms; Industry Terms: Not Available to Industry
Depositor comments: Please visit https://www.biorxiv.org/content/10.1101/2021.08.23.457316v2 for bioRxiv preprint.
How to cite: pDL188 was a gift from Nemo Peeters (Addgene plasmid # 175930 ; http://n2t.net/addgene:175930 ; RRID:Addgene_175930)
