[The description below was written by a language model from this plasmid's Addgene catalogue record and pLannotate feature annotations shown in this document.]
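Description:
pDL188 is a Gateway entry clone built on the pDONR207 donor backbone (recorded as "pDONOR207"), a small (about 3.8 kb) bacterial plasmid with no expression elements for the insert. It replicates in E. coli from a high-copy ColE1/pUC-type origin and is selected with gentamicin, conferred by the aacC1 gentamicin acetyltransferase gene driven by the class 1 integron Pc promoter. The annotation also picks up two fragments of a kanamycin resistance gene flanking the gentamicin cassette. These look like remnants of a gene interrupted by that cassette rather than a functional marker, and the record lists gentamicin as the only selection. The rrnB T1 and T2 terminators lie upstream of the cloning site, where they insulate the insert from read-through transcription from the vector.

The payload, named ID#75 and attributed to rice (Oryza sativa), sits between attL1 and attL2 sites. The feature table identifies it as a roughly 430 bp coding fragment matching RGA5, a rice NLR-type disease resistance protein associated with recognition of the Magnaporthe oryzae effector AVR-Pia. This fits the associated publication's theme of a toolkit of NLR integrated domains for finding plant pathogen effector targets, although the record does not state which portion of RGA5 the fragment covers. No promoter, tag or reporter accompanies the insert. The attL sites allow LR Clonase to move the fragment, in a defined orientation, into any attR-containing destination vector, which then supplies the promoter, fusion partners and host-specific elements. The stated purpose is simply to serve as the entry clone for such LR reactions, and the record does not specify the destination vectors or downstream assays.
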