Features (pLannotate 1.2.2; 11 found; start..end, strand, type, name):
     28..127     +  protein_bind   attL1: mutant version of attL; recombination site for the Gateway® LR reaction LR Clonase™
    148..576     +  CDS            RGA5 (fragment): RGA5S_ORYSJ - Experimental evidence at transcript level: Swiss-Prot protein existence level 2. Probable disease resistance protein. Resistance proteins guard the plant against pathogens that contain an appropriate avirulence protein via an indirect interaction with this avirulence protein. That triggers a defense system including the hypersensitive response, which restricts the pathogen growth. At the opposite of cultivars Aichi asahi and Sasanishiki, the cultivars Nipponbare, Mokoto and Hitomebore don't recognize the effector avirulence protein AVR-Pia from M.oryzae. From Oryza sativa subsp.
    578..677     -  protein_bind   attL2: mutant version of attL; recombination site for the Gateway® LR reaction LR Clonase™
    800..1426    +  CDS            KanR (fragment): aminoglycoside phosphotransferase; aph(3')-Ia; confers resistance to kanamycin in bacteria or G418 (Geneticin®) in eukaryotes
   1460..1993    -  CDS            GmR: gentamycin acetyltransferase; aacC1; confers resistance to gentamycin
   2182..2210    -  promoter       Pc promoter: intI1 (promoter lies within the coding sequence); class 1 integron promoter
   2188..2535    -  CDS            YPR2_ECOLX (fragment): Protein predicted: Swiss-Prot protein existence level 4. From Escherichia coli.
   2540..2724    +  CDS            KanR (fragment): aminoglycoside phosphotransferase; aph(3')-Ia; confers resistance to kanamycin in bacteria or G418 (Geneticin®) in eukaryotes
   2867..3455    +  rep_origin     ori: high-copy-number ColE1/pMB1/pBR322/pUC origin of replication
   3590..3617    -  terminator     rrnB T2 terminator: transcription terminator T2 from the E. coli rrnB gene
   3749..3792    +  terminator     rrnB T1 terminator: Escherichia coli rrnB; transcription terminator T1 from the E. coli rrnB gene
>Addgene plasmid #175930 | pDL188 | addgene full sequence | sequence record 375430 | Addgene NGS Result
GTTAACGCTAGCATGGATCTCGGGCCCCAAATAATGATTTTATTTTGACTGATAGTGACCTGTTCGTTGC
AACAAATTGATGAGCAATGCTTTTTTATAATGCCAACTTTGTACAAAAAAGCAGGCTTCGAAGGAGATAG
AACCATGGTTATTGTGAAGATGCCCACCATCAGGGGGTTGGACATCAAGAATACCAAGACAGAGGAGCTA
CCACAAGGCATTTTGAGGATGAAGAAGTTGAGTCACCTGAGTATGGGGGAGAAGCAGAAAAATATTCAAG
TATTCATGGAAAAAATGCAGACTCTGGCTGAGACCGTCCAAGACAGCGATGACTTGTCCGACGAAACAGA
GGGAATAGCCGACGACGAAGGCGAGTTCTCTACAAGGGCCAACGCGTCAACACCGAAGGTGGATGAGGAC
GAGGTGGACCGGAGGGCCAATAACTTCATCGCCAGGTTCAGGAAGCAGATCACGATCAGGAATTCAGGAT
TCGCCAAAAAGGAGAGCAGCATCGACGAACGACTGTGGATACGAGATCTCGATGAGTGCCAACTCTCCAA
GAGAGGTGGACGATTTGACCCAGCTTTCTTGTACAAAGTTGGCATTATAAGAAAGCATTGCTTATCAATT
TGTTGCAACGAACAGGTCACTATCAGTCAAAATAAAATCATTATTTGCCATCCAGCTGCAGCTCTGGCCC
GTGTCTCAAAATCTCTGATGTTACATTGCACAAGATAAAAATATATCATCATGAACAATAAAACTGTCTG
CTTACATAAACAGTAATACAAGGGGTGTTATGAGCCATATTCAACGGGAAACGTCGAGGCCGCGATTAAA
TTCCAACATGGATGCTGATTTATATGGGTATAAATGGGCTCGCGATAATGTCGGGCAATCAGGTGCGACA
ATCTATCGCTTGTATGGGAAGCCCGATGCGCCAGAGTTGTTTCTGAAACATGGCAAAGGTAGCGTTGCCA
ATGATGTTACAGATGAGATGGTCAGACTAAACTGGCTGACGGAATTTATGCCTCTTCCGACCATCAAGCA
TTTTATCCGTACTCCTGATGATGCATGGTTACTCACCACTGCGATCCCCGGAAAAACAGCATTCCAGGTA
TTAGAAGAATATCCTGATTCAGGTGAAAATATTGTTGATGCGCTGGCAGTGTTCCTGCGCCGGTTGCATT
CGATTCCTGTTTGTAATTGTCCTTTTAACAGCGATCGCGTATTTCGTCTCGCTCAGGCGCAATCACGAAT
GAATAACGGTTTGGTTGATGCGAGTGATTTTGATGACGAGCGTAATGGCTGGCCTGTTGAACAAGTCTGG
AAAGAAATGCATAAACTTTTGCCATTCTCACCGGATTCAGTCGTCACTCATGGTGATTTCTCACTTGATA
ACCTTATTTTTGACGAGGGGAAATTAGGCCGGGAAGCCGATCTCGGCTTGAACGAATTGTTAGGTGGCGG
TACTTGGGTCGATATCAAAGTGCATCACTTCTTCCCGTATGCCCAACTTTGTATAGAGAGCCACTGCGGG
ATCGTCACCGTAATCTGCTTGCACGTAGATCACATAAGCACCAAGCGCGTTGGCCTCATGCTTGAGGAGA
TTGATGAGCGCGGTGGCAATGCCCTGCCTCCGGTGCTCGCCGGAGACTGCGAGATCATAGATATAGATCT
CACTACGCGGCTGCTCAAACTTGGGCAGAACGTAAGCCGCGAGAGCGCCAACAACCGCTTCTTGGTCGAA
GGCAGCAAGCGCGATGAATGTCTTACTACGGAGCAAGTTCCCGAGGTAATCGGAGTCCGGCTGATGTTGG
GAGTAGGTGGCTACGTCTCCGAACTCACGACCGAAAAGATCAAGAGCAGCCCGCATGGATTTGACTTGGT
CAGGGCCGAGCCTACATGTGCGAATGATGCCCATACTTGAGCCACCTAACTTTGTTTTAGGGCGACTGCC
CTGCTGCGTAACATCGTTGCTGCTGCGTAACATCGTTGCTGCTCCATAACATCAAACATCGACCCACGGC
GTAACGCGCTTGCTGCTTGGATGCCCGAGGCATAGACTGTACAAAAAAACAGTCATAACAAGCCATGAAA
ACCGCCACTGCGCCGTTACCACCGCTGCGTTCGGTCAAGGTTCTGGACCAGTTGCGTGAGCGCATACGCT
ACTTGCATTACAGTTTACGAACCGAACAGGCTTATGTCAACTGGGTTCGTGCCTTCATCCGTTTCCACGG
TGTGCGTCACCCGGCAACCTTGGGCAGCAGCGAAGTCGAGGCATTTCTGTCCTGGCTGGCGAACGAGCGC
AAGGTTTCGGTCTCCACGCATCGTCAGGCATTGGCGGCCTTGCTGTTCTTCTACGGCAAGGTGCTGTGCA
CGGATCTGCCCTGGCTTCAGGAGATCGGAAGACCTCGGCCGTCGCGGCGCTTGCCGGTGGTGCTGACCCC
GGATGAAGTGGTTCGCATCCTCGGTTTTCTGGAAGGCGAGCATCGTTTGTTCGCCCAGGACTCTAGCTAT
AGTTCTAGTGGTTGGCTACTAATAGGTTGTATTGATGTTGGACGAGTCGGAATCGCAGACCGATACCAGG
ATCTTGCCATCCTATGGAACTGCCTCGGTGAGTTTTCTCCTTCATTACAGAAACGGCTTTTTCAAAAATA
TGGTATTGATAATCCTGATATGAATAAATTGCAGTTTCATTTGATGCTCGATGAGTTTTTCTAATCAGAA
TTGGTTAATTGGTTGTAACACTGGCAGAGCATTACGCTGACTTGACGGGACGGCGCAAGCTCATGACCAA
AATCCCTTAACGTGAGTTTTCGTTCCACTGAGCGTCAGACCCCGTAGAAAAGATCAAAGGATCTTCTTGA
GATCCTTTTTTTCTGCGCGTAATCTGCTGCTTGCAAACAAAAAAACCACCGCTACCAGCGGTGGTTTGTT
TGCCGGATCAAGAGCTACCAACTCTTTTTCCGAAGGTAACTGGCTTCAGCAGAGCGCAGATACCAAATAC
TGTTCTTCTAGTGTAGCCGTAGTTAGGCCACCACTTCAAGAACTCTGTAGCACCGCCTACATACCTCGCT
CTGCTAATCCTGTTACCAGTGGCTGCTGCCAGTGGCGATAAGTCGTGTCTTACCGGGTTGGACTCAAGAC
GATAGTTACCGGATAAGGCGCAGCGGTCGGGCTGAACGGGGGGTTCGTGCACACAGCCCAGCTTGGAGCG
AACGACCTACACCGAACTGAGATACCTACAGCGTGAGCTATGAGAAAGCGCCACGCTTCCCGAAGGGAGA
AAGGCGGACAGGTATCCGGTAAGCGGCAGGGTCGGAACAGGAGAGCGCACGAGGGAGCTTCCAGGGGGAA
ACGCCTGGTATCTTTATAGTCCTGTCGGGTTTCGCCACCTCTGACTTGAGCGTCGATTTTTGTGATGCTC
GTCAGGGGGGCGGAGCCTATGGAAAAACGCCAGCAACGCGGCCTTTTTACGGTTCCTGGCCTTTTGCTGG
CCTTTTGCTCACATGTTCTTTCCTGCGTTATCCCCTGATTCTGTGGATAACCGTATTACCGCTAGCCAGG
AAGAGTTTGTAGAAACGCAAAAAGGCCATCCGTCAGGATGGCCTTCTGCTTAGTTTGATGCCTGGCAGTT
TATGGCGGGCGTCCTGCCCGCCACCCTCCGGGCCGTTGCTTCACAACGTTCAAATCCGCTCCCGGCGGAT
TTGTCCTACTCAGGAGAGCGTTCACCGACAAACAACAGATAAAACGAAAGGCCCAGTCTTCCGACTGAGC
CTTTCGTTTTATTTGATGCCTGGCAGTTCCCTACTCTCGC
